Addgene plasmid #52432: p21-Reporter
Purpose: DNA damage inducible Red Fluorescent Protein for mammalian expression
Depositing lab: Joel Voldman. Publication: Cell-based biosensor to report DNA damage in micro- and nanosystems. Fendyur A, Varma S, Lo CT, Voldman J. Anal Chem. 2014 Aug 5;86(15):7598-605. doi: 10.1021/ac501412c. Epub 2014 Jul 7. PubMed 25001406.
Backbone
  Vector backbone: pTurboRFP-PRL
  Backbone manufacturer: Evrogen
  Backbone size w/o insert (bp): 4127
  Total vector size (bp): 4794
  Vector type: Mammalian Expression
  Selectable markers: Neomycin (select with G418)
Growth in bacteria
  Bacterial resistance: Kanamycin, 50 μg/mL
  Growth temperature: 37°C
  Growth strain: DH5alpha
  Copy number: High Copy
Gene/Insert
  Gene/Insert name: p21-p53 Tandem Response Element Promoter
  Species: M. musculus (mouse)
  Insert size (bp): 667
  Promoter: 13X repeated p21-p53 response element
  Tag / fusion protein: TurboRFP (C terminal on backbone)
  Cloning method: Unknown
  Sequencing primers: 5′ SV40pro_F_primer
Resource information
  A portion of this plasmid was derived from a plasmid made by: Vector backbone was purchased from Evrogen and the insert was cloned by Blue Heron.
Terms and licenses: Academic/Nonprofit Terms; Industry Terms: Not Available to Industry
How to cite: p21-Reporter was a gift from Joel Voldman (Addgene plasmid # 52432 ; http://n2t.net/addgene:52432 ; RRID:Addgene_52432)
