[The description below was written by a language model from this plasmid's Addgene catalogue record and pLannotate feature annotations shown in this document.]
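Description:
p21-Reporter is a mammalian expression reporter plasmid built on Evrogen's promoterless pTurboRFP-PRL backbone. It was made to signal DNA damage through production of a red fluorescent protein. The insert is a synthesized promoter element of about 667 bp, described as 13 tandem repeats of the p53 response element from the mouse p21 gene, placed in the cloning site upstream of the reporter. The feature table does not annotate this element as such. The region between the two multiple cloning site fragments, just ahead of TurboRFP, carries only tiny spurious matches to f1 ori, which is consistent with a repetitive synthetic sequence occupying that space. The catalogue lists TurboRFP as a C-terminal tag, but it functions here as the reporter gene driven by the response-element promoter, not as a fusion partner. It is a mammalian codon-optimized red fluorescent protein from Entacmaea quadricolor, and its transcript is terminated by the SV40 polyadenylation signal.

When DNA damage activates p53, p53 should bind the repeated response elements and switch on TurboRFP transcription, so red fluorescence reports the cellular damage response. The associated work used this design as a cell-based biosensor for DNA damage in micro- and nanoscale systems.

In E. coli the plasmid is maintained at high copy by a pUC-type ColE1 origin, and an f1 origin is also present. A single Tn5 NeoR/KanR cassette provides both selections. The bacterial bla promoter drives it for kanamycin resistance, and the SV40 enhancer/early promoter drives it for G418 selection of stable mammalian lines, with the HSV TK poly(A) signal downstream. The sequenced record is 4,741 nt, slightly shorter than the 4,794 bp listed in the catalogue.
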