Features (pLannotate 1.2.2; 16 found; start..end, strand, type, name):
     25..84      +  rep_origin     RSF ori (fragment): Plasmids containing the RSF 1030 origin of replication can be propagated in E. coli cells that contain additional plasmids with compatible origins.
    101..134     +  misc_feature   MCS (fragment): multiple cloning site
    306..322     -  rep_origin     f1 ori (fragment): f1 bacteriophage origin of replication; arrow indicates direction of (+) strand synthesis
    605..624     -  rep_origin     f1 ori (fragment): f1 bacteriophage origin of replication; arrow indicates direction of (+) strand synthesis
    775..794     +  misc_feature   MCS (fragment): multiple cloning site
    802..1497    +  CDS            TurboRFP: red fluorescent protein from Entacmaea quadricolor mammalian codon-optimized
   1514..1597    +  CDS            large T antigen (fragment): large T antigen from SV40 (simian virus 40)
   1620..1741    +  polyA_signal   SV40 poly(A) signal: SV40 polyadenylation signal
   1775..2203    -  rep_origin     f1 ori (sequence partly withheld): f1 bacteriophage origin of replication; arrow indicates direction of (+) strand synthesis
   2230..2334    +  promoter       AmpR promoter: bla
   2336..2693    +  promoter       SV40 promoter: SV40 enhancer and early promoter
   2728..3522    +  CDS            NeoR/KanR: aminoglycoside phosphotransferase from Tn5; aph(3')-II (or nptII); confers resistance to neomycin, kanamycin, and G418 (Geneticin®)
   3543..3695    +  CDS            ble (fragment): BLE_KLEPN - Experimental evidence at protein level: Swiss-Prot protein existence level 1. Binding protein with a strong affinity to the bleomycin family of antibiotics. Binds to CL990; an antimitotic-antibiotic compound. From Klebsiella pneumoniae.
   3754..3801    +  polyA_signal   HSV TK poly(A) signal: herpes simplex virus thymidine kinase polyadenylation signal (Cole and Stacy, 1985)
   3892..3908    -  polyA_signal   bGH poly(A) signal (fragment): bovine growth hormone polyadenylation signal
   4130..4718    +  rep_origin     ori: high-copy-number ColE1/pMB1/pBR322/pUC origin of replication
>Addgene plasmid #52432 | p21-Reporter | addgene full sequence | sequence record 327037 | Addgene NGS Result
ACGGTTCCTGGCCTTTTGCTGGCCTTTTGCTCACATGTTCTTTCCTGCGTTATCCCCTGATTCTGTGGAT
AACCGTATTACCGCCATGCATTAGTTATTACTAGCGCTACCGGACTCAGATCTCGAGCTCAAGCCAACAT
GTTGGGACATGTTCAGGGCGCTGGCAAGTGGCAACATCGTGGAACAACATGTTGGGACATGTTCGATCAC
GCTGCGCGCGGCCAAATGGCCGTACAACATGTTGGGACATGTTCACACACCCGCCGCGCTGCGTTTTCTG
GATACAACATGTTGGGACATGTTCAGCCGCTACAGGGCGCGTCAGATTCGCAGCCAACATGTTGGGACAT
GTTCACGTGGCACTGTTCGCGCAACATCGCCTTACAACATGTTGGGACATGTTCATGTGCGCGGAACCCC
TATTCTATCGCCTACAACATGTTGGGACATGTTCGCCATACCACATTTGGCAAGACCGACCAAACAACAT
GTTGGGACATGTTCAGTCCACACCTCCCCCGTCAGCGACGCCCACAACATGTTGGGACATGTTCACCGTC
AACAGCGCGTCATCCATTCCACCGCAACATGTTGGGACATGTTCAATTCGCGTTAAATTTTTGTGTACAG
GTTGCAACATGTTGGGACATGTTCGCGCTCAGCTCATTTTTGCGGTCATCGATACAACATGTTGGGACAT
GTTCAGGAGTATCCTCCAGCGCGGGGATCTGTCACAACATGTTGGGACATGTTCACAACTGGGTATATAA
GGTACGGGCCCGGGATCCACCGGTCGCCACCATGAGCGAGCTGATCAAGGAGAACATGCACATGAAGCTG
TACATGGAGGGCACCGTGAACAACCACCACTTCAAGTGCACATCCGAGGGCGAAGGCAAGCCCTACGAGG
GCACCCAGACCATGAAGATCAAGGTGGTCGAGGGCGGCCCTCTCCCCTTCGCCTTCGACATCCTGGCTAC
CAGCTTCATGTACGGCAGCAAAGCCTTCATCAACCACACCCAGGGCATCCCCGACTTCTTTAAGCAGTCC
TTCCCTGAGGGCTTCACATGGGAGAGAATCACCACATACGAAGACGGGGGCGTGCTGACCGCTACCCAGG
ACACCAGCTTCCAGAACGGCTGCATCATCTACAACGTCAAGATCAACGGGGTGAACTTCCCATCCAACGG
CCCTGTGATGCAGAAGAAAACACGCGGCTGGGAGGCCAACACCGAGATGCTGTACCCCGCTGACGGCGGC
CTGAGAGGCCACAGCCAGATGGCCCTGAAGCTCGTGGGCGGGGGCTACCTGCACTGCTCCTTCAAGACCA
CATACAGATCCAAGAAACCCGCTAAGAACCTCAAGATGCCCGGCTTCCACTTCGTGGACCACAGACTGGA
AAGAATCAAGGAGGCCGACAAAGAGACCTACGTCGAGCAGCACGAGATGGCTGTGGCCAAGTACTGCGAC
CTCCCTAGCAAACTGGGGCACAGATGATGCGGCCGCGACTCTAGATCATAATCAGCCATACCACATTTGT
AGAGGTTTTACTTGCTTTAAAAAACCTCCCACACCTCCCCCTGAACCTGAAACATAAAATGAATGCAATT
GTTGTTGTTAACTTGTTTATTGCAGCTTATAATGGTTACAAATAAAGCAATAGCATCACAAATTTCACAA
ATAAAGCATTTTTTTCACTGCATTCTAGTTGTGGTTTGTCCAAACTCATCAATGTATCTTAAGGCGTAAA
TTGTAAGCGTTAATATTTTGTTAAAATTCGCGTTAAATTTTTGTTAAATCAGCTCATTTTTTAACCAATA
GGCCGAAATCGGCAAAATCCCTTATAAATCAAAAGAATAGACCGAGATAGGGT
[37 nt withheld, positions 1874-1910]
AAAGAACGTGGACTCCAACGTCAAAGG
[49 nt withheld, positions 1938-1986]
T
[91 nt withheld, positions 1988-2078]
G
[124 nt withheld, positions 2080-2203]
CAGGTGGCACTTTTCGGGGAAATGTGCGCGGAACCCCTATTTGTTTATTTTTCTAAATACATTCAAATAT
GTATCCGCTCATGAGACAATAACCCTGATAAATGCTTCAATAATATTGAAAAAGGAAGAGTCCTGAGGCG
GAAAGAACCAGCTGTGGAATGTGTGTCAGTTAGGGTGTGGAAAGTCCCCAGGCTCCCCAGCAGGCAGAAG
TATGCAAAGCATGCATCTCAATTAGTCAGCAACCAGGTGTGGAAAGTCCCCAGGCTCCCCAGCAGGCAGA
AGTATGCAAAGCATGCATCTCAATTAGTCAGCAACCATAGTCCCGCCCCTAACTCCGCCCATCCCGCCCC
TAACTCCGCCCAGTTCCGCCCATTCTCCGCCCCATGGCTGACTAATTTTTTTTATTTATGCAGAGGCCGA
GGCCGCCTCGGCCTCTGAGCTATTCCAGAAGTAGTGAGGAGGCTTTTTTGGAGGCCTAGGCTTTTGCAAA
GATCGATCAAGAGACAGGATGAGGATCGTTTCGCATGATTGAACAAGATGGATTGCACGCAGGTTCTCCG
GCCGCTTGGGTGGAGAGGCTATTCGGCTATGACTGGGCACAACAGACAATCGGCTGCTCTGATGCCGCCG
TGTTCCGGCTGTCAGCGCAGGGGCGCCCGGTTCTTTTTGTCAAGACCGACCTGTCCGGTGCCCTGAATGA
ACTGCAAGACGAGGCAGCGCGGCTATCGTGGCTGGCCACGACGGGCGTTCCTTGCGCAGCTGTGCTCGAC
GTTGTCACTGAAGCGGGAAGGGACTGGCTGCTATTGGGCGAAGTGCCGGGGCAGGATCTCCTGTCATCTC
ACCTTGCTCCTGCCGAGAAAGTATCCATCATGGCTGATGCAATGCGGCGGCTGCATACGCTTGATCCGGC
TACCTGCCCATTCGACCACCAAGCGAAACATCGCATCGAGCGAGCACGTACTCGGATGGAAGCCGGTCTT
GTCGATCAGGATGATCTGGACGAAGAGCATCAGGGGCTCGCGCCAGCCGAACTGTTCGCCAGGCTCAAGG
CGAGCATGCCCGACGGCGAGGATCTCGTCGTGACCCATGGCGATGCCTGCTTGCCGAATATCATGGTGGA
AAATGGCCGCTTTTCTGGATTCATCGACTGTGGCCGGCTGGGTGTGGCGGACCGCTATCAGGACATAGCG
TTGGCTACCCGTGATATTGCTGAAGAGCTTGGCGGCGAATGGGCTGACCGCTTCCTCGTGCTTTACGGTA
TCGCCGCTCCCGATTCGCAGCGCATCGCCTTCTATCGCCTTCTTGACGAGTTCTTCTGAGCGGGACTCTG
GGGTTCGAAATGACCGACCAAGCGACGCCCAACCTGCCATCACGAGATTTCGATTCCACCGCCGCCTTCT
ATGAAAGGTTGGGCTTCGGAATCGTTTTCCGGGACGCCGGCTGGATGATCCTCCAGCGCGGGGATCTCAT
GCTGGAGTTCTTCGCCCACCCTAGGGGGAGGCTAACTGAAACACGGAAGGAGACAATACCGGAAGGAACC
CGCGCTATGACGGCAATAAAAAGACAGAATAAAACGCACGGTGTTGGGTCGTTTGTTCATAAACGCGGGG
TTCGGTCCCAGGGCTGGCACTCTGTCGATACCCCACCGAGACCCCATTGGGGCCAATACGCCCGCGTTTC
TTCCTTTTCCCCACCCCACCCCCCAAGTTCGGGTGAAGGCCCAGGGCTCGCAGCCAACGTCGGGGCGGCA
GGCCCTGCCATAGCCTCAGGTTACTCATATATACTTTAGATTGATTTAAAACTTCATTTTTAATTTAAAA
GGATCTAGGTGAAGATCCTTTTTGATAATCTCATGACCAAAATCCCTTAACGTGAGTTTTCGTTCCACTG
AGCGTCAGACCCCGTAGAAAAGATCAAAGGATCTTCTTGAGATCCTTTTTTTCTGCGCGTAATCTGCTGC
TTGCAAACAAAAAAACCACCGCTACCAGCGGTGGTTTGTTTGCCGGATCAAGAGCTACCAACTCTTTTTC
CGAAGGTAACTGGCTTCAGCAGAGCGCAGATACCAAATACTGTTCTTCTAGTGTAGCCGTAGTTAGGCCA
CCACTTCAAGAACTCTGTAGCACCGCCTACATACCTCGCTCTGCTAATCCTGTTACCAGTGGCTGCTGCC
AGTGGCGATAAGTCGTGTCTTACCGGGTTGGACTCAAGACGATAGTTACCGGATAAGGCGCAGCGGTCGG
GCTGAACGGGGGGTTCGTGCACACAGCCCAGCTTGGAGCGAACGACCTACACCGAACTGAGATACCTACA
GCGTGAGCTATGAGAAAGCGCCACGCTTCCCGAAGGGAGAAAGGCGGACAGGTATCCGGTAAGCGGCAGG
GTCGGAACAGGAGAGCGCACGAGGGAGCTTCCAGGGGGAAACGCCTGGTATCTTTATAGTCCTGTCGGGT
TTCGCCACCTCTGACTTGAGCGTCGATTTTTGTGATGCTCGTCAGGGGGGCGGAGCCTATGGAAAAACGC
CAGCAACGCGGCCTTTTT
