>Addgene plasmid #52432 | p21-Reporter | depositor partial sequence | sequence record 81286 | Promoter sequence between XhoI and BamHI site in the MCS
CTCGAGCTCAAGCCAACATGTTGGGACATGTTCAGGGCGCTGGCAAGTGGCAACATCGTGGAACAACATG
TTGGGACATGTTCGATCACGCTGCGCGCGGCCAAATGGCCGTACAACATGTTGGGACATGTTCACACACC
CGCCGCGCTGCGTTTTCTGGATACAACATGTTGGGACATGTTCAGCCGCTACAGGGCGCGTCAGATTCGC
AGCCAACATGTTGGGACATGTTCACGTGGCACTGTTCGCGCAACATCGCCTTACAACATGTTGGGACATG
TTCATGTGCGCGGAACCCCTATTCTATCGCCTACAACATGTTGGGACATGTTCGCCATACCACATTTGGC
AAGACCGACCAAACAACATGTTGGGACATGTTCAGTCCACACCTCCCCCGTCAGCGACGCCCACAACATG
TTGGGACATGTTCACCGTCAACAGCGCGTCATCCATTCCACCGCAACATGTTGGGACATGTTCAATTCGC
GTTAAATTTTTGTGTACAGGTTGCAACATGTTGGGACATGTTCGCGCTCAGCTCATTTTTGCGGTCATCG
ATACAACATGTTGGGACATGTTCAGGAGTATCCTCCAGCGCGGGGATCTGTCACAACATGTTGGGACATG
TTCACAACTGGGTATATAAGGTACGGGCCCGGGATCC
