>Addgene plasmid #52432 | p21-Reporter | addgene partial sequence | sequence record 83226 | ASK-FN2 5'-CGGCCTTTTTACGGTTCCTG-3'
TGGCCTTTTGCTCACATGTTCTTTCCTGCGTTATCCCCTGATTCTGTGGATAACCGTATTACCGCCATGC
ATTAGTTATTACTAGCGCTACCGGACTCAGATCTCGAGCTCAAGCCAACATGTTGGGACATGTTCAGGGC
GCTGGCAAGTGGCAACATCGTGGAACAACATGTTGGGACATGTTCGATCACGCTGCGCGCGGCCAAATGG
CCGTACAACATGTTGGGACATGTTCACACACCCGCCGCGCTGCGTTTTCTGGATACAACATGTTGGGACA
TGTTCAGCCGCTACAGGGCGCGTCAGATTCGCAGCCAACATGTTGGGACATGTTCACGTGGCACTGTTCG
CGCAACATCGCCTTACAACATGTTGGGACATGTTCATGTGCGCGGAACCCCTATTCTATCGCCTACAACA
TGTTGGGACATGTTCGCCATACCACATTTGGCAAGACCGACCAAACAACATGTTGGGACATGTTCAGTCC
ACACCTCCCCCGTCAGCGACGCCCACAACATGTTGGGACATGTTCACCGTCAACAGCGCGTCATCCATTC
CACCGCAACATGTTGGGACATGTTCAATTCGCGTTAAATTTTTGTGTACAGGTTGCAACATGTTGGGACA
TGTTCGCGCTCAGCTCATTTTTGCGGTCATCGATACAACATGTTGGGACATGTTCAGGAGTATCCTCCAG
CGCGGGGATCTGTCACAACATGTTGGGACATGTTCACAACTGGGTATATAAGGTACGGGCCCGGGATCCA
CCGGTCGCCACCATGAGCGAGCTGATCAAGGAGAACATGCACATGAAGCTGTACATGGAGGGCACCGTGA
ACAACCACCACTTCAAGTGCACATCCGAGGGCGAAGGCAAGCCCTACGAGGGCACCCAGACCATGAAGAT
CAAGGTGGTCGAGGGCGGCCCTCTCCCCTTCGCCTTCGACATCCTGGCTACCAGCTTCATGTACGGCAGC
AAAGCCTT
